Addgene plasmid #117321: pSMPUW-miR-124-GFP-Puro
Purpose: Overexpression of miR-124 in eurkaryotic cells, encoded in a human beta-globin intron
Depositing lab: Volker Busskamp. Depositing organization: Technische Universitaet Dresden. Publication: Combined Experimental and System-Level Analyses Reveal the Complex Regulatory Network of miR-124 during Human Neurogenesis. Kutsche LK, Gysi DM, Fallmann J, Lenk K, Petri R, Swiersy A, Klapper SD, Pircs K, Khattak S, Stadler PF, Jakobsson J, Nowick K, Busskamp V. Cell Syst. 2018 Sep 28. pii: S2405-4712(18)30358-2. doi: 10.1016/j.cels.2018.08.011. PubMed 30292704.
Backbone
  Vector backbone: pSMPUW-miR-GFP-Puro
  Backbone manufacturer: Cell Biolabs
  Backbone size w/o insert (bp): 6890
  Vector type: Mammalian Expression, Lentiviral
  Selectable markers: Puromycin
Growth in bacteria
  Bacterial resistance: Kanamycin, 50 μg/mL
  Growth temperature: 37°C
  Growth strain: NEB Stable
  Copy number: High Copy
Gene/Insert
  Gene/Insert name: hsa-miR-124-1 (alt names: NR_029668; ENST00000385275.1)
  gRNA/shRNA sequence: aggcctctctctccgtgttcacagcggaccttgatttaaatgtccatacaattaaggcacgcggtgaatgccaagaatggggctg
  Species: H. sapiens (human)
  Insert size (bp): 719
  Entrez Gene: MIR124-1 (a.k.a. MIR124A, MIR124A1, MIRN124-1, MIRN124A1, mir-124-1)
  Promoter: EF1a
  Tag / fusion protein: GFP-Puro (C terminal on backbone)
  Cloning method: Gibson Cloning
  Sequencing primers: 5′ TTGCATTTGTAATTTTAAAAA; 3′ GTGGGAGGAAGATAAGAGGTA
Terms and licenses: Academic/Nonprofit Terms; Industry Terms: Not Available to Industry
Depositor comments: 5' PshAI cloning site destroyed
How to cite: pSMPUW-miR-124-GFP-Puro was a gift from Volker Busskamp (Addgene plasmid # 117321 ; http://n2t.net/addgene:117321 ; RRID:Addgene_117321)
