[The description below was written by a language model from this plasmid's Addgene catalogue record and pLannotate feature annotations shown in this document.]
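Description:
pSMPUW-miR-124-GFP-Puro is a lentiviral mammalian expression plasmid of 7,617 nt, built on the commercial pSMPUW-miR-GFP-Puro backbone, for overexpressing human miR-124 in eukaryotic cells. It is propagated in bacteria as a high-copy plasmid through a ColE1/pUC-type origin and selected with kanamycin via an aph(3')-Ia KanR gene. A short β-lactamase fragment is also annotated but appears to be a remnant rather than a functional marker. The viral portion begins with a CMV enhancer/promoter placed upstream of a truncated HIV-1 5' LTR, an arrangement that typically drives genomic RNA production in packaging cells. This is followed by the Ψ packaging signal and the cPPT/CTS element. A second truncated LTR annotation lies downstream of the cargo and serves as the 3' end of the transfer cassette. SV40 promoter and poly(A) elements sit beyond it in the plasmid backbone.

The payload is a single transcription unit driven by an EF-1α core promoter. Directly after the promoter is a human β-globin intron, annotated as two fragments because it is split by the 719 bp hsa-miR-124-1 (MIR124-1) insert, which was added by Gibson cloning and contains the mir-124 precursor hairpin. The depositor notes that the 5' PshAI cloning site was destroyed in the process. With the microRNA housed in an intron, the precursor can be processed from the spliced-out sequence. The remaining mRNA encodes EGFP followed immediately by puromycin N-acetyltransferase, described in the record as a GFP-Puro fusion, with a WPRE to boost transcript expression. Transduced or transfected cells can therefore be tracked by green fluorescence and enriched with puromycin. The associated study concerned the regulatory network of miR-124 during human neurogenesis.
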