Features (pLannotate 1.2.2; 24 found; start..end, strand, type, name):
    130..341     +  promoter       EF-1α core promoter: core promoter for human elongation factor EF-1α
    341..543     +  intron         β-globin intron (fragment): internally truncated intron from human β-globin
    892..973     +  ncRNA          mir-124: Accession: RF00239 - mir-124 microRNA precursor family
   1270..1286    +  CDS            3xMyc (fragment): 3 tandem Myc epitope tags
   1316..1505    +  intron         β-globin intron (fragment): internally truncated intron from human β-globin
   1582..2298    +  CDS            EGFP: EGFP is a basic (constitutively fluorescent) green fluorescent protein published in 1996, derived from Aequorea victoria. It is reported to be a rapidly-maturing weak dimer with moderate acid sensitivity.
   2305..2904    +  CDS            PuroR: puromycin N-acetyltransferase; pac from Streptomyces alboniger; confers resistance to puromycin
   2917..3505    +  misc_feature   WPRE: woodchuck hepatitis virus posttranscriptional regulatory element
   3500..3616    +  CDS            nef (fragment): NEF_SIVS4 - Experimental evidence at protein level: Swiss-Prot protein existence level 1. Interferes with TCR signaling from the cell membrane. Interacts with CD247/TCRZ (TCR zeta chain) and exert potent down- regulation of cell surface TCR/CD3 complexes. From Simian immunodeficiency virus (isolate F236/smH4) (SIV-sm) (Simian immunodeficiency virus sooty mangabey monkey).
   3627..3666    -  polyA_signal   SV40 poly(A) signal (fragment): SV40 polyadenylation signal
   3695..3875    +  LTR            5' LTR (truncated): truncated 5' long terminal repeat (LTR) from HIV-1
   3881..3917    +  promoter       SV40 promoter (fragment): SV40 early promoter
   3944..4154    +  promoter       SV40 promoter: SV40 early promoter
   4158..4241    +  CDS            large T antigen (fragment): large T antigen from SV40 (simian virus 40)
   4264..4385    +  polyA_signal   SV40 poly(A) signal: SV40 polyadenylation signal
   4608..5196    -  rep_origin     ori: high-copy-number ColE1/pMB1/pBR322/pUC origin of replication
   5368..5440    -  CDS            bla(M) (fragment): β-lactamase lacking the signal sequence; bla(M); allows cytosolic expression of β-lactamase
   5448..5487    -  terminator     fd terminator: central terminator from bacteriophage fd (Otsuka and Kunisawa, 1982)
   5497..6312    -  CDS            KanR: aminoglycoside phosphotransferase; aph(3')-Ia; confers resistance to kanamycin in bacteria or G418 (Geneticin®) in eukaryotes
   6492..6795    +  enhancer       CMV enhancer: human cytomegalovirus immediate early enhancer
   6796..6999    +  promoter       CMV promoter: human cytomegalovirus (CMV) immediate early promoter
   7013..7193    +  LTR            5' LTR (truncated): truncated 5' long terminal repeat (LTR) from HIV-1
   7240..7364    +  misc_feature   HIV-1 Ψ: packaging signal of human immunodeficiency virus type 1
   7399..7511    +  misc_feature   cPPT/CTS: central polypurine tract and central termination sequence of HIV-1
>Addgene plasmid #117321 | pSMPUW-miR-124-GFP-Puro | addgene full sequence | sequence record 230191 | Addgene NGS Result
CCAGGGACCGTCGTTAAACTCCCACTAACGTAGAACCCAGAGATCGCTGCGTTCCCGCCCCCTCACCCGC
CCGCTCTCGTCATCACTGAGGTGGAGAAGAGCATGCGTGAGGCTCCGGTGCCCGTCAGTGGGCAGAGCGC
ACATCGCCCACAGTCCCCGAGAAGTTGGGGGGAGGGGTCGGCAATTGAACCGGTGCCTAGAGAAGGTGGC
GCGGGGTAAACTGGGAAAGTGATGTCGTGTACTGGCTCCGCCTTTTTCCCGAGGGTGGGGGAGAACCGTA
TATAAGTGCAGTAGTCGCCGTGAACGTTCTTTTTCGCAACGGGTTTGCCGCCAGAACACAGGTACACATA
TTGACCAAATCAGGGTAATTTTGCATTTGTAATTTTAAAAAATGCTTTCTTCTTTTAATATACTTTTTTG
TTTATCTTATTTCTAATACTTTCCCTAATCTCTTTCTTTCAGGGCAATAATGATACAATGTATCATGCCT
CTTTGCACCATTCTAAAGAATAACAGTGATAATTTCTGGGTTAAGGCAATAGCCGATTAGTTCTCGAGGA
TTCGACTGATCGATCCAGTACCGAGGAGATCTGCGCCGCGATCGCGCAGGAAAAAGCCTGGATGCGAAAG
GATGGGGGAGAACAAAGAGCCTTTGGAAGACGTCGCTGTTATCTCATTGTCTGTGTGATTGGGGGAGCTG
CGGCGGGGAGGATGCTGTGGTCCCTTCCTCCGGCGTTCCCCACCCCCATCCCTCTCCCCGCTGTCAGTGC
GCACGCACACGCGCCGCTTTTTATTTCTTTTTCCTGGTTTTCTTATTCCATCTTCTACCCACCCCTCTTC
CTTTCTTTCACCTTTCCTTCCTTCCTTCCTCCTTTCCTTCCTCAGGAGAAAGGCCTCTCTCTCCGTGTTC
ACAGCGGACCTTGATTTAAATGTCCATACAATTAAGGCACGCGGTGAATGCCAAGAATGGGGCTGGCTGA
GCACCGTGGGTCGGCGAGGGCCCGCCAAGGAAGGAGCGACCGACCGAGCCAGGCGCCCTCCGCAGACCTC
CGCGCAGCGGCCGCGGGCGCGAGGGGAGGGGTCTGGAGCTCCCTCCGGCTGCCTGTCCCGCACCGGAGCC
CGTGGGGTGGGGAGGTGTGCAGCCTGTGACAGACAGGGGCTTAGAGATGCAAACAGACTCAGGGAGAGAA
ACAGAAGCTGATTCTGTGACAGAAGCAGATCTGTGCAGCACAGATGCGGTGTGCGTGGGGAACGCGTACG
CGGCCGCTCGAGCAGAAACTCATCTCAGATAAGTCGCTAGCTCGAGCTTTTGGAGAATATTTCTGCATAT
AAATATTTCTGCATATAAATTGTAACTGATGTAAGAGGTTTCATATTGCTAATAGCAGCTACAATCCAGC
TACCATTCTGCTTTTATTTTATGGTTGGGATAAGGCTGGATTATTCTGAGTCCAAGCTAGGCCCTTTTGC
TAATCATGTTCATACCTCTTATCTTCCTCCCACAGCTCCTGGGCAACGTGCTGGTCTGTGTGCTGGCCCA
TCACTTTGGCAAAGCACGTGAGATCTGAATTCTGACACACCATGGTGAGCAAGGGCGAGGAGCTGTTCAC
CGGGGTGGTGCCCATCCTGGTCGAGCTGGACGGCGACGTAAACGGCCACAAGTTCAGCGTGTCCGGCGAG
GGCGAGGGCGATGCCACCTACGGCAAGCTGACCCTGAAGTTCATCTGCACCACCGGCAAGCTGCCCGTGC
CCTGGCCCACCCTCGTGACCACCCTGACCTACGGCGTGCAGTGCTTCAGCCGCTACCCCGACCACATGAA
GCAGCACGACTTCTTCAAGTCCGCCATGCCCGAAGGCTACGTCCAGGAGCGCACCATCTTCTTCAAGGAC
GACGGCAACTACAAGACCCGCGCCGAGGTGAAGTTCGAGGGCGACACCCTGGTGAACCGCATCGAGCTGA
AGGGCATCGACTTCAAGGAGGACGGCAACATCCTGGGGCACAAGCTGGAGTACAACTACAACAGCCACAA
CGTCTATATCATGGCCGACAAGCAGAAGAACGGCATCAAGGTGAACTTCAAGATCCGCCACAACATCGAG
GACGGCAGCGTGCAGCTCGCCGACCACTACCAGCAGAACACCCCCATCGGCGACGGCCCCGTGCTGCTGC
CCGACAACCACTACCTGAGCACCCAGTCCGCCCTGAGCAAAGACCCCAACGAGAAGCGCGATCACATGGT
CCTGCTGGAGTTCGTGACCGCCGCCGGGATCACTCTCGGCATGGACGAGCTGTACAAGGCCACCATGACC
GAGTACAAGCCCACGGTGCGCCTCGCCACCCGCGACGACGTCCCCAGGGCCGTACGCACCCTCGCCGCCG
CGTTCGCCGACTACCCCGCCACGCGCCACACCGTCGATCCGGACCGCCACATCGAGCGGGTCACCGAGCT
GCAAGAACTCTTCCTCACGCGCGTCGGGCTCGACATCGGCAAGGTGTGGGTCGCGGACGACGGCGCCGCG
GTGGCGGTCTGGACCACGCCGGAGAGCGTCGAAGCGGGGGCGGTGTTCGCCGAGATCGGCCCGCGCATGG
CCGAGTTGAGCGGTTCCCGGCTGGCCGCGCAGCAACAGATGGAAGGCCTCCTGGCGCCGCACCGGCCCAA
GGAGCCCGCGTGGTTCCTGGCCACCGTCGGCGTCTCGCCCGACCACCAGGGCAAGGGTCTGGGCAGCGCC
GTCGTGCTCCCCGGAGTGGAGGCGGCCGAGCGCGCCGGGGTGCCCGCCTTCCTGGAGACCTCCGCGCCCC
GCAACCTCCCCTTCTACGAGCGGCTCGGCTTCACCGTCACCGCCGACGTCGAGGTGCCCGAAGGACCGCG
CACCTGGTGCATGACCCGCAAGCCCGGTGCCTGAGCGGCCGTCGACAATCAACCTCTGGATTACAAAATT
TGTGAAAGATTGACTGGTATTCTTAACTATGTTGCTCCTTTTACGCTATGTGGATACGCTGCTTTAATGC
CTTTGTATCATGCTATTGCTTCCCGTATGGCTTTCATTTTCTCCTCCTTGTATAAATCCTGGTTGCTGTC
TCTTTATGAGGAGTTGTGGCCCGTTGTCAGGCAACGTGGCGTGGTGTGCACTGTGTTTGCTGACGCAACC
CCCACTGGTTGGGGCATTGCCACCACCTGTCAGCTCCTTTCCGGGACTTTCGCTTTCCCCCTCCCTATTG
CCACGGCGGAACTCATCGCCGCCTGCCTTGCCCGCTGCTGGACAGGGGCTCGGCTGTTGGGCACTGACAA
TTCCGTGGTGTTGTCGGGGAAATCATCGTCCTTTCCTTGGCTGCTCGCCTGTGTTGCCACCTGGATTCTG
CGCGGGACGTCCTTCTGCTACGTCCCTTCGGCCCTCAATCCAGCGGACCTTCCTTCCCGCGGCCTGCTGC
CGGCTCTGCGGCCTCTTCCGCGTCTTCGCCTTCGCCCTCAGACGAGTCGGATCTCCCTTTGGGCCGCCTC
CCCGCTTAGTACTGGTACCTTTAAGACCAATGACTTACAAGGCAGCTGTAGATCTTAGCCACTTTTTAAA
AGAAAAGGGGGGACTGGAAGGGCTAATTCACTCCCAACGAAGACAAGATTCCGGAATTTATTTGTGAAAT
TTGTGATGCTATTGCTTTATTTGTAAACCGGTGCAGCTGCTTTTTGCCTGTACTGGGTCTCTCTGGTTAG
ACCAGATCTGAGCCTGGGAGCTCTCTGGCTAACTAGGGAACCCACTGCTTAAGCCTCAATAAAGCTTGCC
TTGAGTGCTTCAAGTAGTGTGTGCCCGTCTGTTGTGTGACTCTGGTAACTAGAGATCCCTCAGACCCTTT
TAGTCAGTGTGGAAAATCTCTAGCATCTAGAGTATGCAAAGCATGCATCTCAATTAGTCAGCAACCAGGT
GTGGAAAGTCCCCAGGCTCCCCAGCAGGCAGAAGTATGCAAAGCATGCATCTCAATTAGTCAGCAACCAT
AGTCCCGCCCCTAACTCCGCCCATCCCGCCCCTAACTCCGCCCAGTTCCGCCCATTCTCCGCCCCATGGC
TGACTAATTTTTTTTATTTATGCAGAGGCCGAGGCCGCCTCGGCCTCTGAGCTATTCCAGAAGTAGTGAG
GAGGCTTTTTTGGAGGCCTAGGCTAGAGATCATAATCAGCCATACCACATTTGTAGAGGTTTTACTTGCT
TTAAAAAACCTCCCACACCTCCCCCTGAACCTGAAACATAAAATGAATGCAATTGTTGTTGTTAACTTGT
TTATTGCAGCTTATAATGGTTACAAATAAAGCAATAGCATCACAAATTTCACAAATAAAGCATTTTTTTC
ACTGCATTCTAGTTGTGGTTTGTCCAAACTCATCAATGTATCTTATCATGTCTGCTAGCAGAGCGGGCTT
TTTTTTCTTAGGCCTTCTTCCGCTTCCTCGCTCACTGACTCGCTGCGCTCGGTCGTTCGGCTGCGGCGAG
CGGTATCAGCTCACTCAAAGGCGGTAATACGGTTATCCACAGAATCAGGGGATAACGCAGGAAAGAACAT
GTGAGCAAAAGGCCAGCAAAAGGCCAGGAACCGTAAAAAGGCCGCGTTGCTGGCGTTTTTCCATAGGCTC
CGCCCCCCTGACGAGCATCACAAAAATCGACGCTCAAGTCAGAGGTGGCGAAACCCGACAGGACTATAAA
GATACCAGGCGTTTCCCCCTGGAAGCTCCCTCGTGCGCTCTCCTGTTCCGACCCTGCCGCTTACCGGATA
CCTGTCCGCCTTTCTCCCTTCGGGAAGCGTGGCGCTTTCTCATAGCTCACGCTGTAGGTATCTCAGTTCG
GTGTAGGTCGTTCGCTCCAAGCTGGGCTGTGTGCACGAACCCCCCGTTCAGCCCGACCGCTGCGCCTTAT
CCGGTAACTATCGTCTTGAGTCCAACCCGGTAAGACACGACTTATCGCCACTGGCAGCAGCCACTGGTAA
CAGGATTAGCAGAGCGAGGTATGTAGGCGGTGCTACAGAGTTCTTGAAGTGGTGGCCTAACTACGGCTAC
ACTAGAAGAACAGTATTTGGTATCTGCGCTCTGCTGAAGCCAGTTACCTTCGGAAAAAGAGTTGGTAGCT
CTTGATCCGGCAAACAAACCACCGCTGGTAGCGGTGGTTTTTTTGTTTGCAAGCAGCAGATTACGCGCAG
AAAAAAAGGATCTCAAGAAGATCCTTTGATCTTTTCTACGGGGTCTGACGCTCAGTGGAACGAAAACTCA
CGTTAAGGGATTTTGGTCATGAGATTATCAAAAAGGATCTTCACCTAGATCCTTTTAAATTAAAAATGAA
GTTTTAAATCAATCTAAAGTATATATGAGTAAACTTGGTCTGACAGTTACCAATGCTTAATCAGTGAGGC
ACCTATCTCAGCGATCTGTCTATTTCGTTCATCCATAGTTGCCTGACTCCTGCGCAGTCCAAAAAAAAAG
GCTCCAAAAGGAGCCTTTAATTGTATCGGTGGGCCCTTAGAAAAACTCATCGAGCATCAAATGAAACTGC
AATTTATTCATATCAGGATTATCAATACCATATTTTTGAAAAAGCCGTTTCTGTAATGAAGGAGAAAACT
CACCGAGGCAGTTCCATAGGATGGCAAGATCCTGGTATCGGTCTGCGATTCCGACTCGTCCAACATCAAT
ACAACCTATTAATTTCCCCTCGTCAAAAATAAGGTTATCAAGTGAGAAATCACCATGAGTGACGACTGAA
TCCGGTGAGAATGGCAAAAGCTTATGCATTTCTTTCCAGACTTGTTCAACAGGCCAGCCATTACGCTCGT
CATCAAAATCACTCGCATCAACCAAACCGTTATTCATTCGTGATTGCGCCTGAGCGAGACGAAATACGCG
ATCGCTGTTAAAAGGACAATTACAAACAGGAATCGAATGCAACCGGCGCAGGAACACTGCCAGCGCATCA
ACAATATTTTCACCTGAATCAGGATATTCTTCTAATACCTGGAATGCTGTTTTCCCGGGGATCGCAGTGG
TGAGTAACCATGCATCATCAGGAGTACGGATAAAATGCTTGATGGTCGGAAGAGGCATAAATTCCGTCAG
CCAGTTTAGTCTGACCATCTCATCTGTAACATCATTGGCAACGCTACCTTTGCCATGTTTCAGAAACAAC
TCTGGCGCATCGGGCTTCCCATACAATCGATAGATTGTCGCACCTGATTGCCCGACATTATCGCGAGCCC
ATTTATACCCATATAAATCAGCATCCATGTTGGAATTTAATCGCGGCCTCGAGCAAGACGTTTCCCGTTG
AATATGGCTCATAACACCCCTTGTATTACTGTTTATGTAAGCAGACAGTTTTATTGTTCATGATGATATA
TTTTTATCTTGTGCAATGTAACATCAGAGATTTTGAGACACAACGTGGTTTAAACAAATAGTCAAAAGCC
TCCGGGCGACTAGTCGGGGTCATTAGTTCATAGCCCATATATGGAGTTCCGCGTTACATAACTTACGGTA
AATGGCCCGCCTGGCTGACCGCCCAACGACCCCCGCCCATTGACGTCAATAATGACGTATGTTCCCATAG
TAACGCCAATAGGGACTTTCCATTGACGTCAATGGGTGGAGTATTTACGGTAAACTGCCCACTTGGCAGT
ACATCAAGTGTATCATATGCCAAGTACGCCCCCTATTGACGTCAATGACGGTAAATGGCCCGCCTGGCAT
TATGCCCAGTACATGACCTTATGGGACTTTCCTACTTGGCAGTACATCTACGTATTAGTCATCGCTATTA
CCATGGTGATGCGGTTTTGGCAGTACATCAATGGGCGTGGATAGCGGTTTGACTCACGGGGATTTCCAAG
TCTCCACCCCATTGACGTCAATGGGAGTTTGTTTTGGCACCAAAATCAACGGGACTTTCCAAAATGTCGT
AACAACTCCGCCCCATTGACGCAAATGGGCGGTAGGCGTGTACGGTGGGAGGTCTATATAAGCAGAGCTG
GTTTAGTGAACCGGGTCTCTCTGGTTAGACCAGATTTGAGCCTGGGAGCTCTCTGGCTAACTAGGGAACC
CACTGCTTAAGCCTCAATAAAGCTTGCCTTGAGTGCTTCAAGTAGTGTGTGCCCGTCTGTTGTGTGACTC
TGGTAACTAGAGATCCCTCAGACCCTTTTAGTCAGTGTGGAAAATCTCTAGCAGTGGCGCCCGAACAGGG
ACCTGAAAGCGAAAGGGAAACCAGAGGAGCTCTCTCGACGCAGGACTCGGCTTGCTGAAGCGCGCACGGC
AAGAGGCGAGGGGCGGCGACTGCAGAGTACGCCAAAATTTTGACTAGCGGAGGCTAGAAGGAGAGAGATG
GGTGCGAGAGCGTCAGTATTAAGCGGGGGAAAATAGCGGCCGCCACAATTTTAAAAGAAAAGGGGGGATT
GGGGGGTACAGTGCAGGGGAAAGAATAGTAGACATAATAGCAACAGACATACAAACTAAAGAATTACAAA
AACAAATTACAAAAATTCAAATTTTCGGGGGATCTTCGATGCCTCCCCGTCACCACCCCCCCCAACCCGC
CCCGACCGGAGCTGAGAGTAATTCATACAAAAGGACTCGCCCCTGCCTTGGGGAATC
